Addgene plasmid #215609: pGAL4-DBD-NGN2-AroPERFECT
Purpose: For overexpression of Gal4-DBD NGN2 AroPERFECT
Depositing lab: Denes Hnisz. Depositing organization: Max Planck Institute for Molecular Genetics. Publication: An activity-specificity trade-off encoded in human transcription factors. Naderi J, Magalhaes AP, Kibar G, Stik G, Zhang Y, Mackowiak SD, Wieler HM, Rossi F, Buschow R, Christou-Kent M, Alcoverro-Bertran M, Graf T, Vingron M, Hnisz D. Nat Cell Biol. 2024 Aug;26(8):1309-1321. doi: 10.1038/s41556-024-01411-0. Epub 2024 Jul 5. PubMed 38969762.
Backbone
  Vector backbone: pGAL4-DBD-MCS
  Vector type: Mammalian Expression
Growth in bacteria
  Bacterial resistance: Ampicillin, 100 μg/mL
  Growth temperature: 37°C
  Growth strain: DH5alpha
  Copy number: High Copy
Gene/Insert
  Gene/Insert name: NGN2 AroPERFECT
  Species: H. sapiens (human)
  Entrez Gene: NEUROG2 (a.k.a. Atoh4, Math4A, NGN2, bHLHa8, ngn-2)
  Cloning method: Gibson Cloning
Terms and licenses: Academic/Nonprofit Terms; Industry Terms: Not Available to Industry
How to cite: pGAL4-DBD-NGN2-AroPERFECT was a gift from Denes Hnisz (Addgene plasmid # 215609 ; http://n2t.net/addgene:215609 ; RRID:Addgene_215609)
