[The description below was written by a language model from this plasmid's Addgene catalogue record and pLannotate feature annotations shown in this document.]
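Description:
pGAL4-DBD-NGN2-AroPERFECT is a mammalian expression plasmid of about 6.1 kb, built on the pGAL4-DBD-MCS backbone. It produces a fusion of the yeast GAL4 DNA-binding domain with a variant of human Neurogenin-2 (NEUROG2/NGN2). It is maintained in E. coli as a high-copy plasmid through a ColE1/pUC-type origin and selected with ampicillin via the β-lactamase gene. An f1 origin is also present. A second cassette, consisting of the SV40 enhancer/early promoter, the neo (nptII) coding sequence and an SV40 polyadenylation signal, could allow G418 selection of transfected mammalian cells. Residual lac regulatory elements, a short ble fragment and small bom and HIV-1 LTR fragments look like backbone remnants with no evident function.

The expression unit is driven by the CMV immediate-early enhancer and promoter, followed by a T7 promoter, the GAL4 DNA-binding domain and, directly downstream, the NGN2 sequence. It ends at a bovine growth hormone polyadenylation signal, with an SP6 promoter flanking the far side of the insert. The annotation matches only a roughly 250 bp stretch to NEUROG2, so the insert appears to be a portion of the protein rather than the full coding sequence. The record does not define the boundaries of that portion or the exact changes implied by "AroPERFECT". The stated purpose is overexpression of the Gal4-DBD NGN2 AroPERFECT fusion. Tethering a transcription factor segment to GAL4 binding sites is a standard way to measure its activation capacity on a UAS-driven reporter supplied separately. This fits the associated study of activity and specificity in human transcription factors, although no reporter is carried on this plasmid.
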