Features (pLannotate 1.2.2; 22 found; start..end, strand, type, name):
    499..591     +  CDS            lacI (fragment): lac repressor; lacI; The lac repressor binds to the lac operator to inhibit transcription in E. coli. This inhibition can be relieved by adding lactose or isopropyl-β-D-thiogalactopyranoside (IPTG).
    604..625     +  protein_bind   CAP binding site: CAP binding activates transcription in the presence of cAMP. E. coli catabolite activator protein
    640..670     +  promoter       lac promoter: promoter for the E. coli lac operon
    678..694     +  protein_bind   lac operator: The lac repressor binds to the lac operator to inhibit transcription in E. coli. This inhibition can be relieved by adding lactose or isopropyl-β-D-thiogalactopyranoside (IPTG). lac repressor encoded by lacI
    767..888     -  polyA_signal   SV40 poly(A) signal: SV40 polyadenylation signal
    883..1041    -  CDS            ble (fragment): BLE_KLEPN - Experimental evidence at protein level: Swiss-Prot protein existence level 1. Binding protein with a strong affinity to the bleomycin family of antibiotics. Binds to CL990; an antimitotic-antibiotic compound. From Klebsiella pneumoniae.
   1065..1856    -  CDS            neo: KKA2_KLEPN - Also known as kan, nptII. Experimental evidence at protein level: Swiss-Prot protein existence level 1. Resistance to kanamycin, neomycin, paromomycin, ribostamycin, butirosin and gentamicin B. From Klebsiella pneumoniae.
   1923..2252    -  promoter       SV40 promoter: SV40 enhancer and early promoter
   2266..2694    -  rep_origin     f1 ori (sequence partly withheld): f1 bacteriophage origin of replication; arrow indicates direction of (+) strand synthesis
   2715..2736    -  promoter       SV40 promoter (fragment): SV40 enhancer and early promoter
   2740..2964    -  polyA_signal   bGH poly(A) signal: bovine growth hormone polyadenylation signal
   2990..3008    +  promoter       SP6 promoter: promoter for bacteriophage SP6 RNA polymerase
   3025..3276    -  CDS            NEUROG2 (fragment): NGN2_HUMAN - Also known as ATOH4, BHLHA8, NGN2. Experimental evidence at protein level: Swiss-Prot protein existence level 1. Transcriptional regulator. Involved in neuronal differentiation. Activates transcription by binding to the E box (5'- CANNTG-3'). From Homo sapiens (Human).
   3283..3723    -  CDS            GAL4 DNA binding domain: DNA binding domain of the GAL4 transcriptional activator; Saccharomyces cerevisiae GAL4 (truncated)
   3786..3804    -  promoter       T7 promoter: promoter for bacteriophage T7 RNA polymerase
   3820..3853    -  LTR            5' LTR (truncated) (fragment): truncated 5' long terminal repeat (LTR) from HIV-1
   3849..4052    -  promoter       CMV promoter: human cytomegalovirus (CMV) immediate early promoter
   4053..4432    -  enhancer       CMV enhancer: human cytomegalovirus immediate early enhancer
   4587..4639    +  misc_feature   bom (fragment): basis of mobility region from pBR322
   4698..4802    +  promoter       AmpR promoter: bla
   4803..5663    +  CDS            AmpR: β-lactamase; bla; confers resistance to ampicillin, carbenicillin, and related antibiotics
   5834..316     +  rep_origin     ori (across the origin): high-copy-number ColE1/pMB1/pBR322/pUC origin of replication
>Addgene plasmid #215609 | pGAL4-DBD-NGN2-AroPERFECT | addgene full sequence | sequence record 430434 | Addgene NGS Result
GGACTCAAGACGATAGTTACCGGATAAGGCGCAGCGGTCGGGCTGAACGGGGGGTTCGTGCACACAGCCC
AGCTTGGAGCGAACGACCTACACCGAACTGAGATACCTACAGCGTGAGCTATGAGAAAGCGCCACGCTTC
CCGAAGGGAGAAAGGCGGACAGGTATCCGGTAAGCGGCAGGGTCGGAACAGGAGAGCGCACGAGGGAGCT
TCCAGGGGGAAACGCCTGGTATCTTTATAGTCCTGTCGGGTTTCGCCACCTCTGACTTGAGCGTCGATTT
TTGTGATGCTCGTCAGGGGGGCGGAGCCTATGGAAAAACGCCAGCAACGCGGCCTTTTTACGGTTCCTGG
CCTTTTGCTGGCCTTTTGCTCACATGTTCTTTCCTGCGTTATCCCCTGATTCTGTGGATAACCGTATTAC
CGCCTTTGAGTGAGCTGATACCGCTCGCCGCAGCCGAACGACCGAGCGCAGCGAGTCAGTGAGCGAGGAA
GCGGAAGAGCGCCCAATACGCAAACCGCCTCTCCCCGCGCGTTGGCCGATTCATTAATGCAGCTGGCACG
ACAGGTTTCCCGACTGGAAAGCGGGCAGTGAGCGCAACGCAATTAATGTGAGTTAGCTCACTCATTAGGC
ACCCCAGGCTTTACACTTTATGCTTCCGGCTCGTATGTTGTGTGGAATTGTGAGCGGATAACAATTTCAC
ACAGGAAACAGCTATGACCATGATTACGCCAAGCTCTAGCTAGAGGTCGACGGTATACAGACATGATAAG
ATACATTGATGAGTTTGGACAAACCACAACTAGAATGCAGTGAAAAAAATGCTTTATTTGTGAAATTTGT
GATGCTATTGCTTTATTTGTAACCATTATAAGCTGCAATAAACAAGTTGGGGTGGGCGAAGAACTCCAGC
ATGAGATCCCCGCGCTGGAGGATCATCCAGCCGGCGTCCCGGAAAACGATTCCGAAGCCCAACCTTTCAT
AGAAGGCGGCGGTGGAATCGAAATCTCGTGATGGCAGGTTGGGCGTCGCTTGGTCGGTCATTTCGAACCC
CAGAGTCCCGCTCAGAAGAACTCGTCAAGAAGGCGATAGAAGGCGATGCGCTGCGAATCGGGAGCGGCGA
TACCGTAAAGCACGAGGAAGCGGTCAGCCCATTCGCCGCCAAGCTCTTCAGCAATATCACGGGTAGCCAA
CGCTATGTCCTGATAGCGGTCCGCCACACCCAGCCGGCCACAGTCGATGAATCCAGAAAAGCGGCCATTT
TCCACCATGATATTCGGCAAGCAGGCATCGCCATGGGTCACGACGAGATCCTCGCCGTCGGGCATGCGCG
CCTTGAGCCTGGCGAACAGTTCGGCTGGCGCGAGCCCCTGATGCTCTTCGTCCAGATCATCCTGATCGAC
AAGACCGGCTTCCATCCGAGTACGTGCTCGCTCGATGCGATGTTTCGCTTGGTGGTCGAATGGGCAGGTA
GCCGGATCAAGCGTATGCAGCCGCCGCATTGCATCAGCCATGATGGATACTTTCTCGGCAGGAGCAAGGT
GAGATGACAGGAGATCCTGCCCCGGCACTTCGCCCAATAGCAGCCAGTCCCTTCCCGCTTCAGTGACAAC
GTCGAGCACAGCTGCGCAAGGAACGCCCGTCGTGGCCAGCCACGATAGCCGCGCTGCCTCGTCCTGCAGT
TCATTCAGGGCACCGGACAGGTCGGTCTTGACAAAAAGAACCGGGCGCCCCTGCGCTGACAGCCGGAACA
CGGCGGCATCAGAGCAGCCGATTGTCTGTTGTGCCCAGTCATAGCCGAATAGCCTCTCCACCCAAGCGGC
CGGAGAACCTGCGTGCAATCCATCTTGTTCAATCATGCGAAACGATCCTCATCCTGTCTCTTGATCAGAT
CCGAAAATGGATATACAAGCTCCCGGGAGCTTTTTGCAAAAGCCTAGGCCTCCAAAAAAGCCTCCTCACT
ACTTCTGGAATAGCTCAGAGGCAGAGGCGGCCTCGGCCTCTGCATAAATAAAAAAAATTAGTCAGCCATG
GGGCGGAGAATGGGCGGAACTGGGCGGAGTTAGGGGCGGGATGGGCGGAGTTAGGGGCGGGACTATGGTT
GCTGACTAATTGAGATGCATGCTTTGCATACTTCTGCCTGCTGGGGAGCCTGGGGACTTTCCACACCTGG
TTGCTGACTAATTGAGATGCATGCTTTGCATACTTCTGCCTGCTGGGGAGCCTGGGGACTTTCCACACCC
TAACTGACACACATTCCACAGAATTAATTCGCGTTAAATTTTTGTTAAATCAGCTCATTTTTTAACCAAT
AGGCCGAAATCGGCAAAATCCCTTATAAATCAAAAGAATAGACCGAGATAGGGT
[37 nt withheld, positions 2365-2401]
AAAGAACGTGGACTCCAACGTCAAAGG
[49 nt withheld, positions 2429-2477]
T
[91 nt withheld, positions 2479-2569]
G
[124 nt withheld, positions 2571-2694]
GGGGATACCCCCTAGAGCCCCAGCTGGTTCTTTCCGCCTCAGAAGCCATAGAGCCCACCGCATCCCCAGC
ATGCCTGCTATTGTCTTCCCAATCCTCCCCCTTGCTGTCCTGCCCCACCCCACCCCCCAGAATAGAATGA
CACCTACTCAGACAATGCGATGCAATTTCCTCATTTTATTAGGAAAGGACAGTGGGAGTGGCACCTTCCA
GGGTCAAGGAAGGCACGGGGGAGGGGCAAACAACAGATGGCTGGCAACTAGAAGGCACAGTCGAGGCTGA
TCAGCGAGCTCTAGCATTTAGGTGACACTATAGAATAGGGCCCTCTAGACGATACAATCCCTGGCTATGG
GGAGGTGAGGTGCATAGCGGTGCTTGTCAGGCGGAGGAGGTTGATCCATATCGCTACCCCAAGCAGGGGA
TGCAGGGGAGAGGGTACAACTAGGAGACGTACTGTAGTTAGATGATACGCTACTTGAAGGGGCCGGTGAA
TTTGTACAATAGGACGTGCTAGCAGGGCTTGGGGAATCGCCACTTGAGGACAACCAAGCAGCACTAGCCC
CGCCTGGACTAAGCAGTACAGCTATCGCCGATACAGTCAACTGTCTTTGACCTTTGTTACTACTCTCTTC
CGATGATGATGTCGCACTTATTCTATGCTGTCTCAATGTTAGAGGCATATCAGTCTCCACTGAAGCCAAT
CTATCTGTGACGGCATCTTTATTCACATTATCTTGTACAAATAATCCTGTTAACAATGCTTTTATATCCT
GTAAAGAATCCATTTTCAAAATCATGTCAAGGTCTTCTCGAGGAAAAATCAGTAGAAATAGCTGTTCCAG
TCTTTCTAGCCTTGATTCCACTTCTGTCAGATGTGCCCTAGTCAGCGGAGACCTTTTGGTTTTGGGAGAG
TAGCGACACTCCCAGTTGTTCTTCAGACACTTGGCGCACTTCGGTTTTTCTTTGGAGCACTTGAGCTTTT
TAAGTCGGCAAATATCGCATGCTTGTTCGATAGAAGACAGTAGCTTCATGAATTCCAGCACACTGGCGGC
CGTTACTAGTGGATCCGAGCTCGGTACCAAGCTTGGGTCTCCCTATAGTGAGTCGTATTAATTTCGATAA
GCCAGTAAGCAGTGGGTTCTCTAGTTAGCCAGAGAGCTCTGCTTATATAGACCTCCCACCGTACACGCCT
ACCGCCCATTTGCGTCAATGGGGCGGAGTTGTTACGACATTTTGGAAAGTCCCGTTGATTTTGGTGCCAA
AACAAACTCCCATTGACGTCAATGGGGTGGAGACTTGGAAATCCCCGTGAGTCAAACCGCTATCCACGCC
CATTGATGTACTGCCAAAACCGCATCACCATGGTAATAGCGATGACTAATACGTAGATGTACTGCCAAGT
AGGAAAGTCCCATAAGGTCATGTACTGGGCATAATGCCAGGCGGGCCATTTACCGTCATTGACGTCAATA
GGGGGCGTACTTGGCATATGATACACTTGATGTACTGCCAAGTGGGCAGTTTACCGTAAATACTCCACCC
ATTGACGTCAATGGAAAGTCCCTATTGGCGTTACTATGGGAACATACGTCATTATTGACGTCAATGGGCG
GGGGTCGTTGGGCGGTCAGCCAGGCGGGCCATTTACCGTAAGTTATGTAACGCGGAACTCCATATATGGG
CTATGAACTAATGACCCCGTAATTGATTACTATTAATAACTAGTCAATAATCAATGTCAACGCGTATATC
TGGCCCGTACATCGCGAAGCAGCGCAAAACGCCTAACCCTAAGCAGATTCTTCATGCAATTGTCGGTCAA
GCCTTGCCTTGTTGTAGCTTAAATTTTGCTCGCGCACTACTCAGCGACCTCCAACACACAAGCAGGGAGC
AGATACTGGCTTAACTATGCGGCATCAGAGCAGATTGTACTGAGAGTGCACCATAGGGGATCGGGAGATC
TCCCGATCCGTCGACGTCAGGTGGCACTTTTCGGGGAAATGTGCGCGGAACCCCTATTTGTTTATTTTTC
TAAATACATTCAAATATGTATCCGCTCATGAGACAATAACCCTGATAAATGCTTCAATAATATTGAAAAA
GGAAGAGTATGAGTATTCAACATTTCCGTGTCGCCCTTATTCCCTTTTTTGCGGCATTTTGCCTTCCTGT
TTTTGCTCACCCAGAAACGCTGGTGAAAGTAAAAGATGCTGAAGATCAGTTGGGTGCACGAGTGGGTTAC
ATCGAACTGGATCTCAACAGCGGTAAGATCCTTGAGAGTTTTCGCCCCGAAGAACGTTTTCCAATGATGA
GCACTTTTAAAGTTCTGCTATGTGGCGCGGTATTATCCCGTATTGACGCCGGGCAAGAGCAACTCGGTCG
CCGCATACACTATTCTCAGAATGACTTGGTTGAGTACTCACCAGTCACAGAAAAGCATCTTACGGATGGC
ATGACAGTAAGAGAATTATGCAGTGCTGCCATAACCATGAGTGATAACACTGCGGCCAACTTACTTCTGA
CAACGATCGGAGGACCGAAGGAGCTAACCGCTTTTTTGCACAACATGGGGGATCATGTAACTCGCCTTGA
TCGTTGGGAACCGGAGCTGAATGAAGCCATACCAAACGACGAGCGTGACACCACGATGCCTGTAGCAATG
GCAACAACGTTGCGCAAACTATTAACTGGCGAACTACTTACTCTAGCTTCCCGGCAACAATTAATAGACT
GGATGGAGGCGGATAAAGTTGCAGGACCACTTCTGCGCTCGGCCCTTCCGGCTGGCTGGTTTATTGCTGA
TAAATCTGGAGCCGGTGAGCGTGGGTCTCGCGGTATCATTGCAGCACTGGGGCCAGATGGTAAGCCCTCC
CGTATCGTAGTTATCTACACGACGGGAAGTCAGGCAACTATGGATGAACGAAATAGACAGATCGCTGAGA
TAGGTGCCTCACTGATTAAGCATTGGTAACTGTCAGACCAAGTTTACTCATATATACTTTAGATTGATTT
AAAACTTCATTTTTAATTTAAAAGGATCTAGGTGAAGATCCTTTTTGATAATCTCATGACCAAAATCCCT
TAACGTGAGTTTTCGTTCCACTGAGCGTCAGACCCCGTAGAAAAGATCAAAGGATCTTCTTGAGATCCTT
TTTTTCTGCGCGTAATCTGCTGCTTGCAAACAAAAAAACCACCGCTACCAGCGGTGGTTTGTTTGCCGGA
TCAAGAGCTACCAACTCTTTTTCCGAAGGTAACTGGCTTCAGCAGAGCGCAGATACCAAATACTGTTCTT
CTAGTGTAGCCGTAGTTAGGCCACCACTTCAAGAACTCTGTAGCACCGCCTACATACCTCGCTCTGCTAA
TCCTGTTACCAGTGGCTGCTGCCAGTGGCGATAAGTCGTGTCTTACCGGGTT
